>Addgene plasmid #167748 | MAC_N_ELF4 | addgene full sequence | sequence record 335416 | Addgene NGS Result
GACATTGATTATTGACTAGTTATTAATAGTAATCAATTACGGGGTCATTAGTTCATAGCCCATATATGGA
GTTCCGCGTTACATAACTTACGGTAAATGGCCCGCCTGGCTGACCGCCCAACGACCCCCGCCCATTGACG
TCAATAATGACGTATGTTCCCATAGTAACGCCAATAGGGACTTTCCATTGACGTCAATGGGTGGAGTATT
TACGGTAAACTGCCCACTTGGCAGTACATCAAGTGTATCATATGCCAAGTACGCCCCCTATTGACGTCAA
TGACGGTAAATGGCCCGCCTGGCATTATGCCCAGTACATGACCTTATGGGACTTTCCTACTTGGCAGTAC
ATCTACGTATTAGTCATCGCTATTACCATGGTGATGCGGTTTTGGCAGTACATCAATGGGCGTGGATAGC
GGTTTGACTCACGGGGATTTCCAAGTCTCCACCCCATTGACGTCAATGGGAGTTTGTTTTGGCACCAAAA
TCAACGGGACTTTCCAAAATGTCGTAACAACTCCGCCCCATTGACGCAAATGGGCGGTAGGCGTGTACGG
TGGGAGGTCTATATAAGCAGAGCTCTCCCTATCAGTGATAGAGATCTCCCTATCAGTGATAGAGATCGTC
GACGAGCTCGTTTAGTGAACCGTCAGATCGCCTGGAGACGCCATCCACGCTGTTTTGACCTCCATAGAAG
ACACCGGGACCGATCCAGCCTCCGGACTCTAGCGTTTAAACTTAAGCTTGGTACCGAGCTCGGATCCACT
AGTCCAGTGTGGTGGAATTCTGCAGATATCCAGCACAGTGGCGGCCGCTCGAGACCATGAAGGACAACAC
CGTGCCCCTGAAGCTGATCGCCCTGCTGGCCAACGGCGAGTTCCACTCTGGCGAGCAGCTGGGCGAGACA
CTGGGCATGAGCAGAGCCGCCATCAACAAGCACATCCAGACCCTGCGGGACTGGGGCGTGGACGTGTTCA
CAGTGCCCGGCAAGGGCTACAGCCTGCCCGAGCCCATCCAGCTGCTGAACGCCAAGCAGATCCTGGGCCA
GCTGGATGGCGGATCTGTGGCCGTGCTGCCCGTGATCGACAGCACCAACCAGTATCTGCTCGACCGGATC
GGCGAGCTGAAGTCCGGCGACGCCTGTATCGCCGAGTACCAGCAGGCCGGCAGAGGCGGCAGGGGCAGAA
AGTGGTTCAGCCCCTTCGGCGCCAACCTGTACCTGAGCATGTTCTGGAGACTGGAACAGGGCCCAGCCGC
CGCTATTGGCCTGAGCCTGGTCATCGGCATCGTGATGGCCGAGGTGCTGCGGAAGCTGGGCGCCGACAAA
GTGCGCGTGAAGTGGCCCAACGACCTGTATCTGCAGGACCGGAAGCTGGCCGGCATCCTGGTGGAACTGA
CCGGCAAAACAGGCGACGCCGCCCAGATCGTGATCGGCGCTGGCATCAACATGGCCATGCGGCGGGTGGA
AGAGAGCGTGGTCAACCAGGGCTGGATCACCCTGCAGGAAGCCGGCATCAACCTGGACCGGAACACCCTG
GCCGCCATGCTGATCAGAGAGCTGAGAGCCGCCCTGGAACTGTTCGAGCAGGAAGGCCTGGCCCCCTACC
TGAGCAGATGGGAGAAGCTGGACAACTTCATCAACCGGCCCGTGAAACTGATCATCGGCGACAAAGAGAT
CTTCGGCATCAGCCGGGGCATCGACAAGCAGGGGGCCCTGCTCCTGGAACAGGACGGCATCATCAAGCCC
TGGATGGGCGGCGAGATCAGCCTGCGGAGCGCCGAGAAGTACCCATACGATGTTCCTGACTATGCCGGTA
CCGAGCTCGGATCCACCATGGCTAGCTGGAGCCACCCGCAGTTCGAGAAAGGTGGAGGTTCCGGAGGTGG
ATCGGGAGGTGGATCGTGGAGCCACCCGCAGTTCGAAAAAGCGGCCGATATCACAAGTTTGTACAAAAAA
GCAGGCTCCACCATGGCTATTACCCTACAGCCCAGTGACCTGATCTTTGAGTTCGCAAGCAACGGGATGG
ATGATGATATCCACCAGCTGGAAGACCCCTCTGTGTTCCCAGCTGTGATCGTGGAGCAGGTACCCTACCC
TGATTTACTGCATCTGTACTCGGGACTGGAGTTGGACGACGTTCACAATGGCATCATAACAGACGGGACC
TTGTGCATGACGCAGGATCAGATCCTGGAAGGCAGTTTTTTGCTGACAGATGACAATGAGGCCACCTCGC
ACACCATGTCAACCGCGGAAGTCTTACTCAATATGGAGTCTCCCAGCGATATCCTGGATGAGAAGCAGAT
CTTCAGTACCTCCGAAATGCTTCCAGACTCGGACCCTGCACCAGCTGTCACTCTGCCCAACTACCTGTTT
CCTGCCTCTGAGCCCGATGCCCTGAACAGGGCGGGTGACACTAGTGACCAGGAGGGGCATTCTCTGGAGG
AGAAGGCCTCCAGAGAGGAAAGTGCCAAGAAGACTGGGAAATCAAAGAAGAGAATCCGGAAGACCAAGGG
CAACCGAAGTACCTCACCTGTCACTGACCCCAGCATCCCCATTAGGAAGAAATCAAAGGATGGCAAAGGC
AGCACCATCTATCTGTGGGAGTTCCTCCTGGCTCTTCTGCAAGACAGAAACACCTGTCCCAAGTACATCA
AGTGGACCCAGCGAGAGAAAGGCATCTTCAAACTGGTGGACTCCAAAGCTGTGTCCAAGCTGTGGGGGAA
GCAGAAAAACAAGCCTGACATGAACTATGAGACAATGGGGCGGGCACTAAGATACTACTACCAAAGAGGC
ATACTGGCCAAAGTGGAAGGGCAGAGGCTGGTGTACCAGTTTAAGGAGATGCCCAAGGACCTGGTGGTCA
TTGAAGATGAGGATGAGAGCAGCGAAGCCACAGCAGCCCCACCTCAGGCCTCCACGGCCTCTGTGGCCTC
TGCCAGTACCACCCGGCGAACCAGCTCCAGGGTCTCATCCAGATCTGCCCCCCAGGGCAAGGGCAGCTCT
TCTTGGGAGAAGCCAAAAATTCAGCATGTCGGTCTCCAGCCATCTGCGAGTCTGGAATTGGGACCGTCGC
TAGACGAGGAGATCCCCACTACCTCCACCATGCTCGTCTCTCCAGCAGAGGGCCAGGTCAAGCTCACCAA
AGCTGTGAGTGCATCTTCAGTGCCCAGCAACATCCACCTAGGAGTGGCCCCCGTGGGGTCGGGCTCGGCC
CTGACCCTGCAGACGATCCCACTGACCACGGTGCTGACCAATGGGCCTCCTGCCAGTACTACTGCTCCCA
CTCAGCTCGTTCTCCAGAGTGTTCCAGCGGCCTCTACTTTCAAGGACACCTTCACTTTGCAGGCCTCTTT
CCCCCTGAACGCCAGTTTCCAAGACAGCCAGGTGGCAGCCCCAGGGGCTCCACTGATTCTCAGTGGCCTC
CCCCAACTTCTGGCTGGGGCCAACCGTCCGACCAACCCGGCGCCACCCACGGTCACAGGGGCTGGACCAG
CAGGGCCCAGCTCTCAGCCCCCTGGGACTGTCATTGCTGCCTTCATCAGGACTTCTGGCACTACAGCAGC
CCCTAGGGTCAAGGAGGGGCCACTGAGGTCCTCCTCCTATGTTCAGGGTATGGTGACGGGGGCCCCCATG
GAGGGGCTGCTGGTTCCTGAAGAGACCCTGAGGGAGCTCCTGAGAGATCAGGCTCATCTTCAGCCACTTC
CAACCCAGGTGGTTTCCAGGGGTTCCCACAATCCGAGCCTTCTGGGCAACCAGACTTTGTCTCCTCCCAG
CCGCCCCACTGTTGGGCTGACCCCAGTGGCTGAACTTGAGCTCTCCTCAGGCTCAGGGTCCCTGCTGATG
GCTGAGCCTAGTGTGACCACATCTGGGAGCCTTCTGACAAGATCCCCCACCCCAGCCCCTTTCTCCCCAT
TCAACCCTACTTCCCTCATTAAGATGGAGCCCCATGACATATTGGACCCAGCTTTCTTGTACAAAGTGGT
GACGTAAGCTAGGGGCCCGTTTAAACCCGCTGATCAGCCTCGACTGTGCCTTCTAGTTGCCAGCCATCTG
TTGTTTGCCCCTCCCCCGTGCCTTCCTTGACCCTGGAAGGTGCCACTCCCACTGTCCTTTCCTAATAAAA
TGAGGAAATTGCATCGCATTGTCTGAGTAGGTGTCATTCTATTCTGGGGGGTGGGGTGGGGCAGGACAGC
AAGGGGGAGGATTGGGAAGACAATAGCAGGCATGCTGGGGATGCGGTGGGCTCTATGGCTTCTGAGGCGG
AAAGAACCAGCTGGGGCTCTAGGGGGTATCCCC
[124 nt withheld, positions 4304-4427]
C
[91 nt withheld, positions 4429-4519]
AGGGTGATGGTTCACGTACCTAGAAGTTCCTATTCCGAAGTTCCTATTCTCTAGAAAGTATAGGAACTTC
CTTGGCCAAAAAGCCTGAACTCACCGCGACGTCTGTCGAGAAGTTTCTGATCGAAAAGTTCGACAGCGTC
TCCGACCTGATGCAGCTCTCGGAGGGCGAAGAATCTCGTGCTTTCAGCTTCGATGTAGGAGGGCGTGGAT
ATGTCCTGCGGGTAAATAGCTGCGCCGATGGTTTCTACAAAGATCGTTATGTTTATCGGCACTTTGCATC
GGCCGCGCTCCCGATTCCGGAAGTGCTTGACATTGGGGAATTCAGCGAGAGCCTGACCTATTGCATCTCC
CGCCGTGCACAGGGTGTCACGTTGCAAGACCTGCCTGAAACCGAACTGCCCGCTGTTCTGCAGCCGGTCG
CGGAGGCCATGGATGCGATCGCTGCGGCCGATCTTAGCCAGACGAGCGGGTTCGGCCCATTCGGACCGCA
AGGAATCGGTCAATACACTACATGGCGTGATTTCATATGCGCGATTGCTGATCCCCATGTGTATCACTGG
CAAACTGTGATGGACGACACCGTCAGTGCGTCCGTCGCGCAGGCTCTCGATGAGCTGATGCTTTGGGCCG
AGGACTGCCCCGAAGTCCGGCACCTCGTGCACGCGGATTTCGGCTCCAACAATGTCCTGACGGACAATGG
CCGCATAACAGCGGTCATTGACTGGAGCGAGGCGATGTTCGGGGATTCCCAATACGAGGTCGCCAACATC
TTCTTCTGGAGGCCGTGGTTGGCTTGTATGGAGCAGCAGACGCGCTACTTCGAGCGGAGGCATCCGGAGC
TTGCAGGATCGCCGCGGCTCCGGGCGTATATGCTCCGCATTGGTCTTGACCAACTCTATCAGAGCTTGGT
TGACGGCAATTTCGATGATGCAGCTTGGGCGCAGGGTCGATGCGACGCAATCGTCCGATCCGGAGCCGGG
ACTGTCGGGCGTACACAAATCGCCCGCAGAAGCGCGGCCGTCTGGACCGATGGCTGTGTAGAAGTACTCG
CCGATAGTGGAAACCGACGCCCCAGCACTCGTCCGAGGGCAAAGGAATAGCACGTACTACGAGATTTCGA
TTCCACCGCCGCCTTCTATGAAAGGTTGGGCTTCGGAATCGTTTTCCGGGACGCCGGCTGGATGATCCTC
CAGCGCGGGGATCTCATGCTGGAGTTCTTCGCCCACCCCAACTTGTTTATTGCAGCTTATAATGGTTACA
AATAAAGCAATAGCATCACAAATTTCACAAATAAAGCATTTTTTTCACTGCATTCTAGTTGTGGTTTGTC
CAAACTCATCAATGTATCTTATCATGTCTGTATACCGTCGACCTCTAGCTAGAGCTTGGCGTAATCATGG
TCATAGCTGTTTCCTGTGTGAAATTGTTATCCGCTCACAATTCCACACAACATACGAGCCGGAAGCATAA
AGTGTAAAGCCTGGGGTGCCTAATGAGTGAGCTAACTCACATTAATTGCGTTGCGCTCACTGCCCGCTTT
CCAGTCGGGAAACCTGTCGTGCCAGCTGCATTAATGAATCGGCCAACGCGCGGGGAGAGGCGGTTTGCGT
ATTGGGCGCTCTTCCGCTTCCTCGCTCACTGACTCGCTGCGCTCGGTCGTTCGGCTGCGGCGAGCGGTAT
CAGCTCACTCAAAGGCGGTAATACGGTTATCCACAGAATCAGGGGATAACGCAGGAAAGAACATGTGAGC
AAAAGGCCAGCAAAAGGCCAGGAACCGTAAAAAGGCCGCGTTGCTGGCGTTTTTCCATAGGCTCCGCCCC
CCTGACGAGCATCACAAAAATCGACGCTCAAGTCAGAGGTGGCGAAACCCGACAGGACTATAAAGATACC
AGGCGTTTCCCCCTGGAAGCTCCCTCGTGCGCTCTCCTGTTCCGACCCTGCCGCTTACCGGATACCTGTC
CGCCTTTCTCCCTTCGGGAAGCGTGGCGCTTTCTCATAGCTCACGCTGTAGGTATCTCAGTTCGGTGTAG
GTCGTTCGCTCCAAGCTGGGCTGTGTGCACGAACCCCCCGTTCAGCCCGACCGCTGCGCCTTATCCGGTA
ACTATCGTCTTGAGTCCAACCCGGTAAGACACGACTTATCGCCACTGGCAGCAGCCACTGGTAACAGGAT
TAGCAGAGCGAGGTATGTAGGCGGTGCTACAGAGTTCTTGAAGTGGTGGCCTAACTACGGCTACACTAGA
AGAACAGTATTTGGTATCTGCGCTCTGCTGAAGCCAGTTACCTTCGGAAAAAGAGTTGGTAGCTCTTGAT
CCGGCAAACAAACCACCGCTGGTAGCGGTGGTTTTTTTGTTTGCAAGCAGCAGATTACGCGCAGAAAAAA
AGGATCTCAAGAAGATCCTTTGATCTTTTCTACGGGGTCTGACGCTCAGTGGAACGAAAACTCACGTTAA
GGGATTTTGGTCATGAGATTATCAAAAAGGATCTTCACCTAGATCCTTTTAAATTAAAAATGAAGTTTTA
AATCAATCTAAAGTATATATGAGTAAACTTGGTCTGACAGTTACCAATGCTTAATCAGTGAGGCACCTAT
CTCAGCGATCTGTCTATTTCGTTCATCCATAGTTGCCTGACTCCCCGTCGTGTAGATAACTACGATACGG
GAGGGCTTACCATCTGGCCCCAGTGCTGCAATGATACCGCGAGACCCACGCTCACCGGCTCCAGATTTAT
CAGCAATAAACCAGCCAGCCGGAAGGGCCGAGCGCAGAAGTGGTCCTGCAACTTTATCCGCCTCCATCCA
GTCTATTAATTGTTGCCGGGAAGCTAGAGTAAGTAGTTCGCCAGTTAATAGTTTGCGCAACGTTGTTGCC
ATTGCTACAGGCATCGTGGTGTCACGCTCGTCGTTTGGTATGGCTTCATTCAGCTCCGGTTCCCAACGAT
CAAGGCGAGTTACATGATCCCCCATGTTGTGCAAAAAAGCGGTTAGCTCCTTCGGTCCTCCGATCGTTGT
CAGAAGTAAGTTGGCCGCAGTGTTATCACTCATGGTTATGGCAGCACTGCATAATTCTCTTACTGTCATG
CCATCCGTAAGATGCTTTTCTGTGACTGGTGAGTACTCAACCAAGTCATTCTGAGAATAGTGTATGCGGC
GACCGAGTTGCTCTTGCCCGGCGTCAATACGGGATAATACCGCGCCACATAGCAGAACTTTAAAAGTGCT
CATCATTGGAAAACGTTCTTCGGGGCGAAAACTCTCAAGGATCTTACCGCTGTTGAGATCCAGTTCGATG
TAACCCACTCGTGCACCCAACTGATCTTCAGCATCTTTTACTTTCACCAGCGTTTCTGGGTGAGCAAAAA
CAGGAAGGCAAAATGCCGCAAAAAAGGGAATAAGGGCGACACGGAAATGTTGAATACTCATACTCTTCCT
TTTTCAATATTATTGAAGCATTTATCAGGGTTATTGTCTCATGAGCGGATACATATTTGAATGTATTTAG
AAAAATAAACAAATAGGGGTTCCGCGCACATTTCCCCGAAAAGTGCCACCTGACGTCGACGGATCGGGAG
ATCTCCCGATCCCCTATGGTGCACTCTCAGTACAATCTGCTCTGATGCCGCATAGTTAAGCCAGTATCTG
CTCCCTGCTTGTGTGTTGGAGGTCGCTGAGTAGTGCGCGAGCAAAATTTAAGCTACAACAAGGCAAGGCT
TGACCGACAATTGCATGAAGAATCTGCTTAGGGTTAGGCGTTTTGCGCTGCTTCGCGATGTACGGGCCAG
ATATACGCGTT
Features (pLannotate 1.2.2; 27 found; start..end, strand, type, name):
      1..380     +  enhancer       CMV enhancer: human cytomegalovirus immediate early enhancer
    381..584     +  promoter       CMV promoter: human cytomegalovirus (CMV) immediate early promoter
    586..605     +  promoter       PLtetO-1 promoter (fragment): modified phage lambda PL promoter with tet operator sites (Lutz and Bujard, 1997)
    607..626     +  promoter       PLtetO-1 promoter (fragment): modified phage lambda PL promoter with tet operator sites (Lutz and Bujard, 1997)
    634..667     +  promoter       TRE3GV promoter (fragment): 3rd-generation Tet-responsive promoter that can be activated by binding of Tet-On® 3G, optimized for retroviral and lentiviral vectors
    827..1789    +  CDS            birA: BIRA_ECOLI - Also known as bioR, dhbB. Experimental evidence at protein level: Swiss-Prot protein existence level 1. Acts both as a biotin--[acetyl-CoA-carboxylase] ligase and a biotin-operon repressor. In the presence of ATP, BirA activates biotin to form the BirA-biotinyl-5'-adenylate (BirA-bio-5'-AMP or holoBirA) complex. HoloBirA can either transfer the biotinyl moiety to the biotin carboxyl carrier protein (BCCP) subunit of acetyl-CoA carboxylase, or bind to the biotin operator site and inhibit transcription of the operon. From Escherichia coli (strain K12).
   1790..1815    +  CDS            3xHA (fragment): three tandem HA epitope tags
   1847..1866    +  CDS            Strep-Tag II (fragment): peptide that binds Strep-Tactin®, an engineered form of streptavidin
   1907..1929    +  CDS            Strep-Tag II (fragment): peptide that binds Strep-Tactin®, an engineered form of streptavidin
   1943..1967    +  protein_bind   attB1: mutant version of attB; recombination site for the Gateway® BP reaction BP Clonase™
   1973..3961    +  CDS            ELF4: ELF4_HUMAN - Also known as ELFR From Homo sapiens (Human).
   3966..3990    -  protein_bind   attB2: mutant version of attB; recombination site for the Gateway® BP reaction BP Clonase™
   4034..4258    +  polyA_signal   bGH poly(A) signal: bovine growth hormone polyadenylation signal
   4262..4283    +  promoter       SV40 promoter (fragment): SV40 enhancer and early promoter
   4304..4537    +  rep_origin     f1 ori (fragment) (sequence partly withheld): f1 bacteriophage origin of replication; arrow indicates direction of (+) strand synthesis
   4542..4589    +  protein_bind   FRT: FLP-mediated recombination occurs in the 8-bp core sequence TCTAGAAA (Turan and Bode, 2011). FLP recombinase from the Saccharomyces cerevisiae 2μ plasmid
   4597..5619    +  CDS            HygR: aminoglycoside phosphotransferase from E. coli; aph(4)-Ia; confers resistance to hygromycin
   5629..5754    +  CDS            ble (fragment): BLE_KLEPN - Experimental evidence at protein level: Swiss-Prot protein existence level 1. Binding protein with a strong affinity to the bleomycin family of antibiotics. Binds to CL990; an antimitotic-antibiotic compound. From Klebsiella pneumoniae.
   5749..5870    +  polyA_signal   SV40 poly(A) signal: SV40 polyadenylation signal
   5943..5959    -  protein_bind   lac operator: The lac repressor binds to the lac operator to inhibit transcription in E. coli. This inhibition can be relieved by adding lactose or isopropyl-β-D-thiogalactopyranoside (IPTG). lac repressor encoded by lacI
   5967..5997    -  promoter       lac promoter: promoter for the E. coli lac operon
   6012..6033    -  protein_bind   CAP binding site: CAP binding activates transcription in the presence of cAMP. E. coli catabolite activator protein
   6046..6138    -  CDS            lacI (fragment): lac repressor; lacI; The lac repressor binds to the lac operator to inhibit transcription in E. coli. This inhibition can be relieved by adding lactose or isopropyl-β-D-thiogalactopyranoside (IPTG).
   6321..6909    -  rep_origin     ori: high-copy-number ColE1/pMB1/pBR322/pUC origin of replication
   7080..7940    -  CDS            AmpR: β-lactamase; bla; confers resistance to ampicillin, carbenicillin, and related antibiotics
   7941..8045    -  promoter       AmpR promoter: bla
   8104..8156    -  misc_feature   bom (fragment): basis of mobility region from pBR322
