[The description below was written by a language model from this plasmid's Addgene catalogue record and pLannotate feature annotations shown in this document.]
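Description:
MAC_N_ELF4 is a mammalian expression plasmid of about 8.3 kb that produces human ELF4 (also called MEF or ELFR), an ETS-family transcription factor, with an N-terminal MAC tag. It is built on the MAC-tag-N Gateway destination backbone. The unmutated ELF4 coding sequence was introduced by Gateway recombination and sits between attB1 and attB2 sites. In bacteria the plasmid replicates from a high-copy ColE1/pUC-type origin and is selected with ampicillin through the AmpR (β-lactamase) cassette. A partial f1 origin and remnants of lac regulatory sequence are also annotated.

Expression is driven by the CMV enhancer and promoter, followed immediately by short matches to tet operator-containing promoters. This suggests a tetracycline-regulatable CMV/TetO arrangement, although the catalogue fields do not state inducibility. Downstream, the tag region comprises a birA-derived biotin ligase coding sequence, an HA epitope and two Strep-Tag II segments, fused upstream of ELF4, and the transcript ends at the bGH polyadenylation signal. This combination allows the same fusion protein to be used for Strep-based affinity purification of stable complexes and for proximity-dependent biotinylation of nearby proteins. The HA epitope serves for detection.

An FRT site sits directly upstream of a hygromycin resistance gene that has no full promoter of its own and is followed by an SV40 poly(A) signal. This is the layout used for FLP-mediated integration into a genomic FRT landing site, where correct insertion activates hygromycin resistance and yields isogenic stable lines. The associated study mapped protein interaction networks of human transcription factors, which fits use of this construct as an ELF4 bait.
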