Addgene plasmid #167748: MAC_N_ELF4
Purpose: Expresses ELF4 in mammalian cells
Depositing lab: Markku Varjosalo. Depositing organization: University of Helsinki. Publication: Human transcription factor protein interaction networks. Goos H, Kinnunen M, Salokas K, Tan Z, Liu X, Yadav L, Zhang Q, Wei GH, Varjosalo M. Nat Commun. 2022 Feb 9;13(1):766. doi: 10.1038/s41467-022-28341-5. PubMed 35140242.
Backbone
  Vector backbone: MAC-tag-N (#108078)
  Vector type: Mammalian Expression
  Selectable markers: Hygromycin
Growth in bacteria
  Bacterial resistance: Ampicillin, 100 μg/mL
  Growth temperature: 37°C
  Growth strain: DH5alpha
  Copy number: High Copy
Gene/Insert
  Gene/Insert name: ELF4 (alt names: Uniprot Q99607; ENSG00000102034)
  Species: H. sapiens (human)
  Mutation: no mutations
  Entrez Gene: ELF4 (a.k.a. MEF, ELFR)
  Tag / fusion protein: MAC (N terminal on backbone)
  Cloning method: Gateway Cloning
Terms and licenses: Academic/Nonprofit Terms; Industry Terms: Not Available to Industry
How to cite: MAC_N_ELF4 was a gift from Markku Varjosalo (Addgene plasmid # 167748 ; http://n2t.net/addgene:167748 ; RRID:Addgene_167748)
